Addgene plasmid #214143: delCMV-mCherry
Purpose: Control sensor
Depositing lab: Leif Dehmelt. Publication: Rho GTPase activity crosstalk mediated by Arhgef11 and Arhgef12 coordinates cell protrusion-retraction cycles. Nanda S, Calderon A, Sachan A, Duong TT, Koch J, Xin X, Solouk-Stahlberg D, Wu YW, Nalbant P, Dehmelt L. Nat Commun. 2023 Dec 15;14(1):8356. doi: 10.1038/s41467-023-43875-y. PubMed 38102112.
Backbone
  Vector backbone: pmCherry-N1
  Backbone manufacturer: Clontech
  Total vector size (bp): 4204
  Vector type: Mammalian Expression
  Selectable markers: Neomycin (select with G418)
Growth in bacteria
  Bacterial resistance: Kanamycin, 50 μg/mL
  Growth temperature: 37°C
  Growth strain: DH5alpha
  Copy number: High Copy
Gene/Insert
  Gene/Insert name: mCherry
  Species: Discosoma sp
  Insert size (bp): 705
  Promoter: delCMV
  Cloning method: Restriction Enzyme; 5′ cloning site AseI (not destroyed); 3′ cloning site BsrGI (not destroyed)
  Sequencing primers: 5′ whole plasmid sequencing
Terms and licenses: Academic/Nonprofit Terms; Industry Terms: Not Available to Industry
Depositor comments: the delCMV promotor was derived from Watanabe and Mitchison, 2002, Science, 295:1083
How to cite: delCMV-mCherry was a gift from Leif Dehmelt (Addgene plasmid # 214143 ; http://n2t.net/addgene:214143 ; RRID:Addgene_214143)
