[The description below was written by a language model from this plasmid's Addgene catalogue record and pLannotate feature annotations shown in this document.]
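Description:
delCMV-mCherry is a 4.2 kb mammalian expression plasmid built on the Clontech pmCherry-N1 backbone, in which the full-length CMV immediate-early promoter has been replaced by a truncated version ("delCMV"). The feature table reflects this deletion: only a short fragment of the CMV enhancer (about 90 bp) and a small piece of the minimal CMV promoter remain upstream of the coding region. Such truncated CMV promoters drive much weaker transcription than the intact element, which is useful in live-cell imaging when a fluorescent protein should be present at low levels. The payload is untagged, unfused mCherry, the rapidly maturing monomeric red fluorescent protein derived from Discosoma sp., followed by the SV40 polyadenylation signal. The short "large T antigen" annotation just before that signal, like the small ble and bGH poly(A) fragments elsewhere, appears to be a partial sequence match within backbone sequence rather than a functional part.

The plasmid is propagated in E. coli at high copy through a ColE1/pUC-type origin and also carries an f1 origin for single-stranded DNA production. A single NeoR/KanR (aminoglycoside phosphotransferase) gene serves both hosts: the bacterial AmpR promoter drives it for kanamycin selection, and the adjacent SV40 enhancer/early promoter drives it in mammalian cells for G418 selection, with termination at the HSV TK poly(A) signal.

The record lists the purpose simply as "control sensor." This suggests that it supplies free mCherry at low expression as a reference alongside mCherry-based activity sensors, in a study of Rho GTPase crosstalk, though the record does not describe the matching sensors.
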