Features (pLannotate 1.2.2; 13 found; start..end, strand, type, name):
      1..93      +  enhancer       CMV enhancer (fragment): human cytomegalovirus immediate early enhancer
     91..114     +  promoter       minimal CMV promoter (fragment): human cytomegalovirus (CMV) immediate early promoter
    159..866     +  CDS            mCherry: mCherry is a basic (constitutively fluorescent) red fluorescent protein published in 2004, derived from Discosoma sp.. It is reported to be a very rapidly-maturing monomer with low acid sensitivity.
    886..969     +  CDS            large T antigen (fragment): large T antigen from SV40 (simian virus 40)
    992..1113    +  polyA_signal   SV40 poly(A) signal: SV40 polyadenylation signal
   1147..1575    -  rep_origin     f1 ori (sequence partly withheld): f1 bacteriophage origin of replication; arrow indicates direction of (+) strand synthesis
   1602..1706    +  promoter       AmpR promoter: bla
   1708..2065    +  promoter       SV40 promoter: SV40 enhancer and early promoter
   2100..2894    +  CDS            NeoR/KanR: aminoglycoside phosphotransferase from Tn5; aph(3')-II (or nptII); confers resistance to neomycin, kanamycin, and G418 (Geneticin®)
   2915..3067    +  CDS            ble (fragment): BLE_KLEPN - Experimental evidence at protein level: Swiss-Prot protein existence level 1. Binding protein with a strong affinity to the bleomycin family of antibiotics. Binds to CL990; an antimitotic-antibiotic compound. From Klebsiella pneumoniae.
   3126..3173    +  polyA_signal   HSV TK poly(A) signal: herpes simplex virus thymidine kinase polyadenylation signal (Cole and Stacy, 1985)
   3264..3280    -  polyA_signal   bGH poly(A) signal (fragment): bovine growth hormone polyadenylation signal
   3502..4090    +  rep_origin     ori: high-copy-number ColE1/pMB1/pBR322/pUC origin of replication
>Addgene plasmid #214143 | delCMV-mCherry | addgene full sequence | sequence record 429700 | Addgene NGS Result
TAGTTATTAATAGTAATCAATTACGGGGTCATTAGTTCATAGCCCATATATGGAGTTCCGCGTTACATAA
CTTACGGTAAATGGCCCGCCTGGGAGGTCTATATAAGCAGAGCTGGTTTAGTGAACCGTCAGATCCGCTA
GCGCTACCGGTCGCCACCATGGTGAGCAAGGGCGAGGAGGATAACATGGCCATCATCAAGGAGTTCATGC
GCTTCAAGGTGCACATGGAGGGCTCCGTGAACGGCCACGAGTTCGAGATCGAGGGCGAGGGCGAGGGCCG
CCCCTACGAGGGCACCCAGACCGCCAAGCTGAAGGTGACCAAGGGTGGCCCCCTGCCCTTCGCCTGGGAC
ATCCTGTCCCCTCAGTTCATGTACGGCTCCAAGGCCTACGTGAAGCACCCCGCCGACATCCCCGACTACT
TGAAGCTGTCCTTCCCCGAGGGCTTCAAGTGGGAGCGCGTGATGAACTTCGAGGACGGCGGCGTGGTGAC
CGTGACCCAGGACTCCTCCCTGCAGGACGGCGAGTTCATCTACAAGGTGAAGCTGCGCGGCACCAACTTC
CCCTCCGACGGCCCCGTAATGCAGAAGAAGACCATGGGCTGGGAGGCCTCCTCCGAGCGGATGTACCCCG
AGGACGGCGCCCTGAAGGGCGAGATCAAGCAGAGGCTGAAGCTGAAGGACGGCGGCCACTACGACGCTGA
GGTCAAGACCACCTACAAGGCCAAGAAGCCCGTGCAGCTGCCCGGCGCCTACAACGTCAACATCAAGTTG
GACATCACCTCCCACAACGAGGACTACACCATCGTGGAACAGTACGAACGCGCCGAGGGCCGCCACTCCA
CCGGCGGCATGGACGAGCTGTACAAGTAAAGCGGCCGCGACTCTAGATCATAATCAGCCATACCACATTT
GTAGAGGTTTTACTTGCTTTAAAAAACCTCCCACACCTCCCCCTGAACCTGAAACATAAAATGAATGCAA
TTGTTGTTGTTAACTTGTTTATTGCAGCTTATAATGGTTACAAATAAAGCAATAGCATCACAAATTTCAC
AAATAAAGCATTTTTTTCACTGCATTCTAGTTGTGGTTTGTCCAAACTCATCAATGTATCTTAAGGCGTA
AATTGTAAGCGTTAATATTTTGTTAAAATTCGCGTTAAATTTTTGTTAAATCAGCTCATTTTTTAACCAA
TAGGCCGAAATCGGCAAAATCCCTTATAAATCAAAAGAATAGACCGAGATAGGGT
[37 nt withheld, positions 1246-1282]
AAAGAACGTGGACTCCAACGTCAAAGG
[49 nt withheld, positions 1310-1358]
T
[91 nt withheld, positions 1360-1450]
G
[124 nt withheld, positions 1452-1575]
CAGGTGGCACTTTTCGGGGAAATGTGCGCGGAACCCCTATTTGTTTATTTTTCTAAATACATTCAAATAT
GTATCCGCTCATGAGACAATAACCCTGATAAATGCTTCAATAATATTGAAAAAGGAAGAGTCCTGAGGCG
GAAAGAACCAGCTGTGGAATGTGTGTCAGTTAGGGTGTGGAAAGTCCCCAGGCTCCCCAGCAGGCAGAAG
TATGCAAAGCATGCATCTCAATTAGTCAGCAACCAGGTGTGGAAAGTCCCCAGGCTCCCCAGCAGGCAGA
AGTATGCAAAGCATGCATCTCAATTAGTCAGCAACCATAGTCCCGCCCCTAACTCCGCCCATCCCGCCCC
TAACTCCGCCCAGTTCCGCCCATTCTCCGCCCCATGGCTGACTAATTTTTTTTATTTATGCAGAGGCCGA
GGCCGCCTCGGCCTCTGAGCTATTCCAGAAGTAGTGAGGAGGCTTTTTTGGAGGCCTAGGCTTTTGCAAA
GATCGATCAAGAGACAGGATGAGGATCGTTTCGCATGATTGAACAAGATGGATTGCACGCAGGTTCTCCG
GCCGCTTGGGTGGAGAGGCTATTCGGCTATGACTGGGCACAACAGACAATCGGCTGCTCTGATGCCGCCG
TGTTCCGGCTGTCAGCGCAGGGGCGCCCGGTTCTTTTTGTCAAGACCGACCTGTCCGGTGCCCTGAATGA
ACTGCAAGACGAGGCAGCGCGGCTATCGTGGCTGGCCACGACGGGCGTTCCTTGCGCAGCTGTGCTCGAC
GTTGTCACTGAAGCGGGAAGGGACTGGCTGCTATTGGGCGAAGTGCCGGGGCAGGATCTCCTGTCATCTC
ACCTTGCTCCTGCCGAGAAAGTATCCATCATGGCTGATGCAATGCGGCGGCTGCATACGCTTGATCCGGC
TACCTGCCCATTCGACCACCAAGCGAAACATCGCATCGAGCGAGCACGTACTCGGATGGAAGCCGGTCTT
GTCGATCAGGATGATCTGGACGAAGAGCATCAGGGGCTCGCGCCAGCCGAACTGTTCGCCAGGCTCAAGG
CGAGCATGCCCGACGGCGAGGATCTCGTCGTGACCCATGGCGATGCCTGCTTGCCGAATATCATGGTGGA
AAATGGCCGCTTTTCTGGATTCATCGACTGTGGCCGGCTGGGTGTGGCGGACCGCTATCAGGACATAGCG
TTGGCTACCCGTGATATTGCTGAAGAGCTTGGCGGCGAATGGGCTGACCGCTTCCTCGTGCTTTACGGTA
TCGCCGCTCCCGATTCGCAGCGCATCGCCTTCTATCGCCTTCTTGACGAGTTCTTCTGAGCGGGACTCTG
GGGTTCGAAATGACCGACCAAGCGACGCCCAACCTGCCATCACGAGATTTCGATTCCACCGCCGCCTTCT
ATGAAAGGTTGGGCTTCGGAATCGTTTTCCGGGACGCCGGCTGGATGATCCTCCAGCGCGGGGATCTCAT
GCTGGAGTTCTTCGCCCACCCTAGGGGGAGGCTAACTGAAACACGGAAGGAGACAATACCGGAAGGAACC
CGCGCTATGACGGCAATAAAAAGACAGAATAAAACGCACGGTGTTGGGTCGTTTGTTCATAAACGCGGGG
TTCGGTCCCAGGGCTGGCACTCTGTCGATACCCCACCGAGACCCCATTGGGGCCAATACGCCCGCGTTTC
TTCCTTTTCCCCACCCCACCCCCCAAGTTCGGGTGAAGGCCCAGGGCTCGCAGCCAACGTCGGGGCGGCA
GGCCCTGCCATAGCCTCAGGTTACTCATATATACTTTAGATTGATTTAAAACTTCATTTTTAATTTAAAA
GGATCTAGGTGAAGATCCTTTTTGATAATCTCATGACCAAAATCCCTTAACGTGAGTTTTCGTTCCACTG
AGCGTCAGACCCCGTAGAAAAGATCAAAGGATCTTCTTGAGATCCTTTTTTTCTGCGCGTAATCTGCTGC
TTGCAAACAAAAAAACCACCGCTACCAGCGGTGGTTTGTTTGCCGGATCAAGAGCTACCAACTCTTTTTC
CGAAGGTAACTGGCTTCAGCAGAGCGCAGATACCAAATACTGTTCTTCTAGTGTAGCCGTAGTTAGGCCA
CCACTTCAAGAACTCTGTAGCACCGCCTACATACCTCGCTCTGCTAATCCTGTTACCAGTGGCTGCTGCC
AGTGGCGATAAGTCGTGTCTTACCGGGTTGGACTCAAGACGATAGTTACCGGATAAGGCGCAGCGGTCGG
GCTGAACGGGGGGTTCGTGCACACAGCCCAGCTTGGAGCGAACGACCTACACCGAACTGAGATACCTACA
GCGTGAGCTATGAGAAAGCGCCACGCTTCCCGAAGGGAGAAAGGCGGACAGGTATCCGGTAAGCGGCAGG
GTCGGAACAGGAGAGCGCACGAGGGAGCTTCCAGGGGGAAACGCCTGGTATCTTTATAGTCCTGTCGGGT
TTCGCCACCTCTGACTTGAGCGTCGATTTTTGTGATGCTCGTCAGGGGGGCGGAGCCTATGGAAAAACGC
CAGCAACGCGGCCTTTTTACGGTTCCTGGCCTTTTGCTGGCCTTTTGCTCACATGTTCTTTCCTGCGTTA
TCCCCTGATTCTGTGGATAACCGTATTACCGCCATGCAT
